>Addgene plasmid #15371 | His-FLAG-Med18 pBacPAK8 | addgene partial sequence | sequence record 21862 | 15371 with polyhedrin-F
AATAAAAAAACCTATAAATACCATGGGGTCATCATCATCACCATCACGGTGGTCGACAAGCTTGGATCCC
TGCAGGCCTCGAGTTCGAATCTAGCATGCCAGACTACAAGGACGATGATGACAAGCTCGAGATGGAGGCA
CCTCCAGTCACCATGATGCCTGTCACTGGGGGCACCATTAACATGATGGAGTACCTGTTGCAGGGAAGTG
TTTTAGATCACAGTTTGGAAAGCCTCATCCACCGCCTTCGTGGTTTGTGTGACAACATGGAACCTGAGAC
TTTCCTTGACCATGAGATGGTATTCCTCCTTAAGGGCCAGCAAGCCAGCCCATTTGTTCTCAGGGCCCGA
CGCTCTATGGACAGGGCAGGGGCACCCTGGCATCTGCGCTACCTGGGACAGCCAGAAATGGGAGACAAGA
ACCGCCATGCCCTGGTGCGAAACTGCGTGGACATTGCCACATCTGAGAACCTCACCGACTTCTTGATGGA
AATGGGCTTCCGCATGGACCATGAGTTTGTTGCTAAGGGACATTTGTTCCGTAAGGGCATCATGAAGATT
ATGGTGTACAAGATTTTCCGCATCCTGGTGCCAGGGAACACAGACAGCACTGAGGCCTTGTCACTCTCCT
ATCTCGTGGAATTAAGTGTGGTAGCACCCGCTGGGCAGGACATGGTCTCTGATGACATGAAGAACTTCGC
AGAACAGCTAAAACCTCTGGTTCACCT
