[The description below was written by a language model from this plasmid's Addgene catalogue record.]
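Description:
His-FLAG-Med18 pBacPAK8 is a baculovirus transfer plasmid built on the commercial pBacPAK8 backbone (about 5.5 kb without insert) and intended for constructing recombinant baculovirus to express a tagged human Mediator subunit in insect cells. It is propagated in E. coli under ampicillin selection; the record lists the copy number as unknown and provides no feature table, so the origin of replication and other backbone elements are not itemised. Transfer vectors of the pBacPAK type generally place the inserted gene downstream of a strong late viral promoter (polyhedrin) between viral flanking sequences, so that recombination with baculoviral DNA in insect cells moves the expression cassette into the viral genome. The promoter is not explicitly stated in this record, however.

The insert is a 687 bp sequence for human MED18 (also known as p28b or SRB5), a mammalian Mediator component related to the yeast Mediator subunit Srb5. It was cloned by restriction digestion, with an XbaI/NheI junction at the 5′ end that was destroyed on ligation and an intact KpnI site at the 3′ end. The protein carries two N-terminal tags: a His tag recorded as being on the backbone, followed by a FLAG epitope recorded as part of the insert. Together these allow metal-affinity purification and anti-FLAG immunopurification or detection. The associated work concerns identifying mammalian Mediator subunits with similarity to yeast counterparts, so the construct is suited to producing recombinant Med18 for purification, subunit interaction studies, and biochemical analysis of the Mediator complex.
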