Addgene plasmid #15371: His-FLAG-Med18 pBacPAK8
Depositing lab: Joan Conaway & Ronald Conaway. Depositing organization: Stowers Institute for Medical Research. Publication: Identification of mammalian Mediator subunits with similarities to yeast Mediator subunits Srb5, Srb6, Med11, and Rox3. Sato S, Tomomori-Sato C, Banks CA, Sorokina I, Parmely TJ, Kong SE, Jin J, Cai Y, Lane WS, Brower CS, Conaway RC, Conaway JW. J Biol Chem. 2003 Apr 25. 278(17):15123-7. 10.1074/jbc.C300054200 PubMed 12584197.
Backbone
  Vector backbone: pBacPAK8
  Backbone manufacturer: Clontech
  Backbone size w/o insert (bp): 5538
  Vector type: Baculovirus construction
Growth in bacteria
  Bacterial resistance: Ampicillin, 100 μg/mL
  Growth temperature: 37°C
  Growth strain: DH5alpha
  Copy number: Unknown
Gene/Insert
  Gene/Insert name: Med18 (alt name: p28b)
  Species: H. sapiens (human)
  Insert size (bp): 687
  Entrez Gene: MED18 (a.k.a. SRB5, p28b)
  Tag / fusion protein: His (N terminal on backbone); FLAG (N terminal on insert)
  Cloning method: Restriction Enzyme; 5′ cloning site Xba1/Nhe1 (destroyed during cloning); 3′ cloning site Kpn1 (not destroyed)
  Sequencing primers: 5′ Bac1; 3′ Bac2
Terms and licenses: Academic/Nonprofit Terms; Industry Terms: Not Available to Industry
How to cite: His-FLAG-Med18 pBacPAK8 was a gift from Joan Conaway & Ronald Conaway (Addgene plasmid # 15371 ; http://n2t.net/addgene:15371 ; RRID:Addgene_15371)
